>Addgene plasmid #8555 | HOXD13 (chicken) HIS-tag pET | addgene partial sequence | sequence record 17375 | 8555 with T7-terminal
AGCCGGATCTCAGTGGTGGTGGTGGTGGTGCTCGAGTGCGGCCGCAAGCTTGGGCTGCAGGTCGACTCTA
GATTTTTTTTTTTTTTTTTTAAAAAAAGGAAGGAAGAAACAACGCTAAAGTCACGGCTTGTCGGCGCTCC
CTTCCACCGAGAGAACAACGCCGGCTTTCACGGGAATAGAAAACAATTCACGAAACTTCGCCACCGCTGG
AAGGAGAAGAGAAAAAAAATATTAAATATATTTTCAAGTCTTTCCAAAAGTCCGCAGCTGGTCGTAAACG
GAGGTTGTATATCCGCCACTGTCCGCAAGGAATCGATCAAGAAACGTTGTCTTTCAGTTTGGAGACTATT
TTCTTATCCTTCACCCTCCTGTTCTGAAACCAAATGGTGACCTGGCGTTCGGACAGGTTCGTGGCCGCGG
ATATCCTTCGCCTCTTGTCCTTGTTAATGAACTTGTTAATGGCGTATTCGTTCTCGAGTTCCTTAAGCTG
GAGCTTGGTGTAGGGCACTCTCTTCTTCCTCCCGCGCCGGTAGACGCACATCTCGGGCTGGTTTAGTGCA
ACGTCCCCTGGAAAGGACGATTTCCAGAAGTGCGAGCTCTGTGTCTGATCTTTGGCACAGTACACCTGGC
CGTTCCAGCCATTAGCCAGAGTCCAGGACTGATAGCCCTCCATGGATATGTACGTTTCGTGTCTCGGTTC
CCCAGAGCCAAACGTTGAGACCATGTCTATGTACCCAGGAACGTGCTGGTAGGGGTTTGTATAGCCCTGG
TAGAAGGACACTTCTTTAGCCCTGGTGGAGACTTCATTGGCGGGGACACTCGTGCTGGTCAGACTGGAGA
CGTCCATGTACTTTTCCACGGGGAAAGCCGCCAATGGAGGCATGGGGGGGGAGACTTCAGGGCGTTCTGC
TGGATCCCAACCCCGTGGGACATCCTGCAGCTATAGTATCCGTTGC
