[The description below was written by a language model from this plasmid's Addgene catalogue record.]
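Description:
HOXD13 (chicken) HIS-tag pET is a bacterial expression plasmid built on the Novagen pET28c backbone (about 5.4 kb without insert) and carrying a roughly 1.97 kb insert encoding chicken HOXD13, also known as HOX4I or HOX4.8, an Abd-B-like homeodomain transcription factor. The plasmid is selected with kanamycin, is listed as high copy, and is maintained in a standard cloning strain (DH5alpha). No feature table accompanies the record, so regulatory elements are not itemised. pET28-series vectors generally drive expression from a T7 promoter under lac operator control, which requires a host supplying T7 RNA polymerase for protein production, and the use of a T7 sequencing primer at the 5′ end is consistent with that layout.

The insert was cloned between EcoRI and HindIII sites, both of which were retained, placing the coding sequence downstream of the backbone-encoded N-terminal His tag and T7 epitope tag. The His tag allows purification by metal-affinity chromatography, and the T7 tag allows immunodetection. The record notes that the insert includes 10 nucleotides upstream of the native ATG start codon, so these are presumably read through as a short linker between the tags and HOXD13. The depositor reports that protein production was confirmed by Western blot.

The associated publication examines how Abd-B-like Hox homeodomain proteins differ in their ability to form complexes with Pbx1a on a DNA target. This suggests the construct serves as a source of recombinant tagged HOXD13 for in vitro DNA-binding and protein-interaction studies, although the record does not state this purpose explicitly. Part of the plasmid derives from an earlier construct made in another laboratory.
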