Addgene plasmid #8555: HOXD13 (chicken) HIS-tag pET
Depositing lab: Corey Largman. Depositing organization: San Francisco VA Health Care System. Publication: The Abd-B-like Hox homeodomain proteins can be subdivided by the ability to form complexes with Pbx1a on a novel DNA target. Shen WF, Rozenfeld S, Lawrence HJ, Largman C. J Biol Chem 1997 Mar 28;272(13):8198-206. 10.1074/jbc.272.13.8129 PubMed 9079637.
Backbone
  Vector backbone: pET28c
  Backbone manufacturer: Novagen
  Backbone size w/o insert (bp): 5400
  Vector type: Bacterial Expression
Growth in bacteria
  Bacterial resistance: Kanamycin, 50 μg/mL
  Growth temperature: 37°C
  Growth strain: DH5alpha
  Copy number: High Copy
Gene/Insert
  Gene/Insert name: HOXD13 (alt names: HOX4I; HOX4.8)
  Insert size (bp): 1970
  Mutation: contains 10 nt 5' to ATG start; makes protein by Western
  GenBank ID: L09550
  Entrez Gene: HOXD13
  Tag / fusion protein: T7 (N terminal on backbone); His (N terminal on backbone)
  Cloning method: Restriction Enzyme; 5′ cloning site EcoRI (not destroyed); 3′ cloning site HindIII (not destroyed)
  Sequencing primers: 5′ T7
Resource information
  A portion of this plasmid was derived from a plasmid made by: William Holt
Terms and licenses: Academic/Nonprofit Terms; Industry Terms: Not Available to Industry
Depositor comments: Rogina et al Nuc. Acids Res. 21: 1316 (1993)
How to cite: HOXD13 (chicken) HIS-tag pET was a gift from Corey Largman (Addgene plasmid # 8555 ; http://n2t.net/addgene:8555 ; RRID:Addgene_8555)
